Addgene plasmid #148540: pnEA-NpG-SpDcp1opt-K44AK47A_AD
Purpose: Bacterial Expression of SpDcp1opt-K44AK47A
Depositing lab: Elisa Izaurralde. Depositing organization: Max Planck Institute for Developmental Biology. Publication: Structure of the Dcp2-Dcp1 mRNA-decapping complex in the activated conformation. Valkov E, Muthukumar S, Chang CT, Jonas S, Weichenrieder O, Izaurralde E. Nat Struct Mol Biol. 2016 Jun;23(6):574-9. doi: 10.1038/nsmb.3232. Epub 2016 May 16. PubMed 27183195.
Backbone
  Vector backbone: Unknown
  Vector type: Bacterial Expression
Growth in bacteria
  Bacterial resistance: Ampicillin, 100 μg/mL
  Growth temperature: 37°C
  Growth strain: DH5alpha
  Copy number: Low Copy
Gene/Insert
  Gene/Insert name: SpDcp1opt-K44AK47A
  Species: S. pombe (fission yeast)
  Entrez Gene: dcp1 (a.k.a. SPBC3B9.21)
  Cloning method: Unknown
Terms and licenses: Academic/Nonprofit Terms; Industry Terms: Not Available to Industry
Depositor comments: GeneArt clone codon optimized for expression in E.coli Plasmids from this collection were made available to the research community and donated after the lab closed. Please note that the sequence provided by the depositing laboratory may be theoretical/predicted or based on Sanger sequencing results. There may be discrepancies between sequencing results obtained by Addgene and the depositor sequence. If an Addgene verified sequence is not available, please contact before placing your order to request that our lab fully sequence the plasmid.
How to cite: pnEA-NpG-SpDcp1opt-K44AK47A_AD was a gift from Elisa Izaurralde (Addgene plasmid # 148540 ; http://n2t.net/addgene:148540 ; RRID:Addgene_148540)
