[The description below was written by a language model from this plasmid's Addgene catalogue record and pLannotate feature annotations shown in this document.]
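Description:
pnEA-NpG-SpDcp1opt-K44AK47A_AD is a 6,756 nt bacterial expression plasmid for producing a mutant form of the Schizosaccharomyces pombe decapping protein Dcp1 in E. coli. The catalogue lists the backbone as unknown, but the annotated features point to a pBR322-derived, pET-like architecture. It has a ColE1/pMB1-type origin accompanied by the bom region and the rop gene, which is consistent with the recorded low copy number, and ampicillin selection through β-lactamase under its own promoter. Several tetracycline-resistance fragments and the tet promoter remain as non-functional remnants of the parental vector, interrupted by the inserted expression cassette and by the lacI gene.

Expression is driven by a T7 promoter followed by a lac operator and the T7 gene 10 ribosome binding site, with the plasmid-borne lacI repressor keeping the promoter off until IPTG is added in a host that supplies T7 RNA polymerase. The open reading frame starts with Schistosoma japonicum glutathione S-transferase, giving an N-terminal GST tag for affinity purification. This is followed by the dcp1 coding sequence, which the depositor describes as a synthetic clone codon-optimised for E. coli and carrying the K44A and K47A substitutions. A short gap separates GST and dcp1, but the record does not say whether it encodes a protease cleavage site. A small fragment annotated as a T7 gene 10B-derived solubility tag lies downstream of dcp1 and appears to be residual vector sequence, just ahead of the T7 terminator.

The plasmid comes from structural work on the Dcp2–Dcp1 mRNA-decapping complex, so its likely use is making recombinant mutant Dcp1 for biochemical or structural comparison with the wild-type protein. The sequence is depositor-supplied and may be theoretical.
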