Features (pLannotate 1.2.2; 20 found; start..end, strand, type, name):
    104..208     +  promoter       AmpR promoter: bla
    209..1069    +  CDS            AmpR: β-lactamase; bla; confers resistance to ampicillin, carbenicillin, and related antibiotics
   1240..1828    +  rep_origin     ori: high-copy-number ColE1/pMB1/pBR322/pUC origin of replication
   2014..2156    -  misc_feature   bom: basis of mobility region from pBR322
   2258..2449    -  CDS            rop: Rop protein, which maintains plasmids at low copy number; rop
   2466..2846    +  CDS            YPB1_ECOLX: Protein predicted: Swiss-Prot protein existence level 4. From Escherichia coli.
   3088..3712    -  CDS            TcR (fragment): tetracycline efflux protein; tet; confers resistance to tetracycline
   3727..3748    -  protein_bind   CAP binding site: CAP binding activates transcription in the presence of cAMP. E. coli catabolite activator protein
   3761..4843    -  CDS            lacI: lac repressor; lacI; The lac repressor binds to the lac operator to inhibit transcription in E. coli. This inhibition can be relieved by adding lactose or isopropyl-β-D-thiogalactopyranoside (IPTG).
   4844..4921    -  promoter       lacI promoter: lacI
   4929..5208    -  CDS            TcR (fragment): tetracycline efflux protein; tet; confers resistance to tetracycline
   5230..5248    +  promoter       T7 promoter: promoter for bacteriophage T7 RNA polymerase
   5249..5273    +  protein_bind   lac operator: The lac repressor binds to the lac operator to inhibit transcription in E. coli. This inhibition can be relieved by adding lactose or isopropyl-β-D-thiogalactopyranoside (IPTG). lac repressor encoded by lacI
   5288..5310    +  RBS            RBS: efficient ribosome binding site from bacteriophage T7 gene 10 (Olins and Rangwala, 1989)
   5321..5971    +  CDS            GST: glutathione S-transferase from Schistosoma japonicum
   6019..6399    +  CDS            dcp1: DCP1_SCHPO - Experimental evidence at protein level: Swiss-Prot protein existence level 1. Component of the decapping complex necessary for the degradation of mRNAs, both in normal mRNA turnover and in nonsense- mediated mRNA decay. Removes the 7-methyl guanine cap structure from mRNA molecules, yielding a 5'-phosphorylated mRNA fragment and 7m-GDP. Decapping is the major pathway of mRNA degradation in yeast. It occurs through deadenylation, decapping and subsequent 5' to 3' exonucleolytic decay of the transcript body. From Schizosaccharomyces pombe (strain 972 / ATCC 24843) (Fission yeast).
   6440..6489    +  CDS            SET1 (fragment): solubility-enhancement tag derived from T7 phage gene 10B
   6497..6544    +  terminator     T7 terminator: transcription terminator for bacteriophage T7 RNA polymerase
   6567..6671    -  CDS            TcR (fragment): tetracycline efflux protein; tet; confers resistance to tetracycline
   6719..6747    -  promoter       tet promoter: E. coli promoter for tetracycline efflux protein gene
>Addgene plasmid #148540 | pnEA-NpG-SpDcp1opt-K44AK47A_AD | depositor full sequence | sequence record 290988 | Full Sequence
TTCTTGAAGACGAAAGGGCCTCGTGATACGCCTATTTTTATAGGTTAATGTCATGATAATAATGGTTTCT
TAGACGTCAGGTGGCACTTTTCGGGGAAATGTGCGCGGAACCCCTATTTGTTTATTTTTCTAAATACATT
CAAATATGTATCCGCTCATGAGACAATAACCCTGATAAATGCTTCAATAATATTGAAAAAGGAAGAGTAT
GAGTATTCAACATTTCCGTGTCGCCCTTATTCCCTTTTTTGCGGCATTTTGCCTTCCTGTTTTTGCTCAC
CCAGAAACGCTGGTGAAAGTAAAAGATGCTGAAGATCAGTTGGGTGCACGAGTGGGTTACATCGAACTGG
ATCTCAACAGCGGTAAGATCCTTGAGAGTTTTCGCCCCGAAGAACGTTTTCCAATGATGAGCACTTTTAA
AGTTCTGCTATGTGGCGCGGTATTATCCCGTGTTGACGCCGGGCAAGAGCAACTCGGTCGCCGCATACAC
TATTCTCAGAATGACTTGGTTGAGTACTCACCAGTCACAGAAAAGCATCTTACGGATGGCATGACAGTAA
GAGAATTATGCAGTGCTGCCATAACCATGAGTGATAACACTGCGGCCAACTTACTTCTGACAACGATCGG
AGGACCGAAGGAGCTAACCGCTTTTTTGCACAACATGGGGGATCATGTAACTCGCCTTGATCGTTGGGAA
CCGGAGCTGAATGAAGCCATACCAAACGACGAGCGTGACACCACGATGCCTGCAGCAATGGCAACAACGT
TGCGCAAACTATTAACTGGCGAACTACTTACTCTAGCTTCCCGGCAACAATTAATAGACTGGATGGAGGC
GGATAAAGTTGCAGGACCACTTCTGCGCTCGGCCCTTCCGGCTGGCTGGTTTATTGCTGATAAATCTGGA
GCCGGTGAGCGTGGGTCTCGCGGTATCATTGCAGCACTGGGGCCAGATGGTAAGCCCTCCCGTATCGTAG
TTATCTACACGACGGGGAGTCAGGCAACTATGGATGAACGAAATAGACAGATCGCTGAGATAGGTGCCTC
ACTGATTAAGCATTGGTAACTGTCAGACCAAGTTTACTCATATATACTTTAGATTGATTTAAAACTTCAT
TTTTAATTTAAAAGGATCTAGGTGAAGATCCTTTTTGATAATCTCATGACCAAAATCCCTTAACGTGAGT
TTTCGTTCCACTGAGCGTCAGACCCCGTAGAAAAGATCAAAGGATCTTCTTGAGATCCTTTTTTTCTGCG
CGTAATCTGCTGCTTGCAAACAAAAAAACCACCGCTACCAGCGGTGGTTTGTTTGCCGGATCAAGAGCTA
CCAACTCTTTTTCCGAAGGTAACTGGCTTCAGCAGAGCGCAGATACCAAATACTGTCCTTCTAGTGTAGC
CGTAGTTAGGCCACCACTTCAAGAACTCTGTAGCACCGCCTACATACCTCGCTCTGCTAATCCTGTTACC
AGTGGCTGCTGCCAGTGGCGATAAGTCGTGTCTTACCGGGTTGGACTCAAGACGATAGTTACCGGATAAG
GCGCAGCGGTCGGGCTGAACGGGGGGTTCGTGCACACAGCCCAGCTTGGAGCGAACGACCTACACCGAAC
TGAGATACCTACAGCGTGAGCTATGAGAAAGCGCCACGCTTCCCGAAGGGAGAAAGGCGGACAGGTATCC
GGTAAGCGGCAGGGTCGGAACAGGAGAGCGCACGAGGGAGCTTCCAGGGGGAAACGCCTGGTATCTTTAT
AGTCCTGTCGGGTTTCGCCACCTCTGACTTGAGCGTCGATTTTTGTGATGCTCGTCAGGGGGGCGGAGCC
TATGGAAAAACGCCAGCAACGCGGCCTTTTTACGGTTCCTGGCCTTTTGCTGGCCTTTTGCTCACATGTT
CTTTCCTGCGTTATCCCCTGATTCTGTGGATAACCGTATTACCGCCTTTGAGTGAGCTGATACCGCTCGC
CGCAGCCGAACGACCGAGCGCAGCGAGTCAGTGAGCGAGGAAGCGGAAGAGCGCCTGATGCGGTATTTTC
TCCTTACGCATCTGTGCGGTATTTCACACCGCATATATGGTGCACTCTCAGTACAATCTGCTCTGATGCC
GCATAGTTAAGCCAGTATACACTCCGCTATCGCTACGTGACTGGGTCATGGCTGCGCCCCGACACCCGCC
AACACCCGCTGACGCGCCCTGACGGGCTTGTCTGCTCCCGGCATCCGCTTACAGACAAGCTGTGACCGTC
TCCGGGAGCTGCATGTGTCAGAGGTTTTCACCGTCATCACCGAAACGCGCGAGGCAGCTGCGGTAAAGCT
CATCAGCGTGGTCGTGAAGCGATTCACAGATGTCTGCCTGTTCATCCGCGTCCAGCTCGTTGAGTTTCTC
CAGAAGCGTTAATGTCTGGCTTCTGATAAAGCGGGCCATGTTAAGGGCGGTTTTTTCCTGTTTGGTCACT
GATGCCTCCGTGTAAGGGGGATTTCTGTTCATGGGGGTAATGATACCGATGAAACGAGAGAGGATGCTCA
CGATACGGGTTACTGATGATGAACATGCCCGGTTACTGGAACGTTGTGAGGGTAAACAACTGGCGGTATG
GATGCGGCGGGACCAGAGAAAAATCACTCAGGGTCAATGCCAGCGCTTCGTTAATACAGATGTAGGTGTT
CCACAGGGTAGCCAGCAGCATCCTGCGATGCAGATCCGGAACATAATGGTGCAGGGCGCTGACTTCCGCG
TTTCCAGACTTTACGAAACACGGAAACCGAAGACCATTCATGTTGTTGCTCAGGTCGCAGACGTTTTGCA
GCAGCAGTCGCTTCACGTTCGCTCGCGTATCGGTGATTCATTCTGCTAACCAGTAAGGCAACCCCGCCAG
CCTAGCCGGGTCCTCAACGACAGGAGCACGATCATGCGCACCCGTGGCCAGGACCCAACGCTGCCCGAGA
TGCGCCGCGTGCGGCTGCTGGAGATGGCGGACGCGATGGATATGTTCTGCCAAGGGTTGGTTTGCGCATT
CACAGTTCTCCGCAAGAATTGATTGGCTCCAATTCTTGGAGTGGTGAATCCGTTAGCGAGGTGCCGCCGG
CTTCCATTCAGGTCGAGGTGGCCCGGCTCCATGCACCGCGACGCAACGCGGGGAGGCAGACAAGGTATAG
GGCGGCGCCTACAATCCATGCCAACCCGTTCCATGTGCTCGCCGAGGCGGCATAAATCGCCGTGACGATC
AGCGGTCCAGTGATCGAAGTTAGGCTGGTAAGAGCCGCGAGCGATCCTTGAAGCTGTCCCTGATGGTCGT
CATCTACCTGCCTGGACAGCATGGCCTGCAACGCGGGCATCCCGATGCCGCCGGAAGCGAGAAGAATCAT
AATGGGGAAGGCCATCCAGCCTCGCGTCGCGAACGCCAGCAAGACGTAGCCCAGCGCGTCGGCCGCCATG
CCGGCGATAATGGCCTGCTTCTCGCCGAAACGTTTGGTGGCGGGACCAGTGACGAAGGCTTGAGCGAGGG
CGTGCAAGATTCCGAATACCGCAAGCGACAGGCCGATCATCGTCGCGCTCCAGCGAAAGCGGTCCTCGCC
GAAAATGACCCAGAGCGCTGCCGGCACCTGTCCTACGAGTTGCATGATAAAGAAGACAGTCATAAGTGCG
GCGACGATAGTCATGCCCCGCGCCCACCGGAAGGAGCTGACTGGGTTGAAGGCTCTCAAGGGCATCGGTC
GAGATCCCGGTGCCTAATGAGTGAGCTAACTTACATTAATTGCGTTGCGCTCACTGCCCGCTTTCCAGTC
GGGAAACCTGTCGTGCCAGCTGCATTAATGAATCGGCCAACGCGCGGGGAGAGGCGGTTTGCGTATTGGG
CGCCAGGGTGGTTTTTCTTTTCACCAGTGAGACGGGCAACAGCTGATTGCCCTTCACCGCCTGGCCCTGA
GAGAGTTGCAGCAAGCGGTCCACGCTGGTTTGCCCCAGCAGGCGAAAATCCTGTTTGATGGTGGTTAACG
GCGGGATATAACATGAGCTGTCTTCGGTATCGTCGTATCCCACTACCGAGATATCCGCACCAACGCGCAG
CCCGGACTCGGTAATGGCGCGCATTGCGCCCAGCGCCATCTGATCGTTGGCAACCAGCATCGCAGTGGGA
ACGATGCCCTCATTCAGCATTTGCATGGTTTGTTGAAAACCGGACATGGCACTCCAGTCGCCTTCCCGTT
CCGCTATCGGCTGAATTTGATTGCGAGTGAGATATTTATGCCAGCCAGCCAGACGCAGACGCGCCGAGAC
AGAACTTAATGGGCCCGCTAACAGCGCGATTTGCTGGTGACCCAATGCGACCAGATGCTCCACGCCCAGT
CGCGTACCGTCTTCATGGGAGAAAATAATACTGTTGATGGGTGTCTGGTCAGAGACATCAAGAAATAACG
CCGGAACATTAGTGCAGGCAGCTTCCACAGCAATGGCATCCTGGTCATCCAGCGGATAGTTAATGATCAG
CCCACTGACGCGTTGCGCGAGAAGATTGTGCACCGCCGCTTTACAGGCTTCGACGCCGCTTCGTTCTACC
ATCGACACCACCACGCTGGCACCCAGTTGATCGGCGCGAGATTTAATCGCCGCGACAATTTGCGACGGCG
CGTGCAGGGCCAGACTGGAGGTGGCAACGCCAATCAGCAACGACTGTTTGCCCGCCAGTTGTTGTGCCAC
GCGGTTGGGAATGTAATTCAGCTCCGCCATCGCCGCTTCCACTTTTTCCCGCGTTTTCGCAGAAACGTGG
CTGGCCTGGTTCACCACGCGGGAAACGGTCTGATAAGAGACACCGGCATACTCTGCGACATCGTATAACG
TTACTGGTTTCACATTCACCACCCTGAATTGACTCTCTTCCGGGCGCTATCATGCCATACCGCGAAAGGT
TTTGCGCCATTCGATGGTGTCCGGGATCTCGACGCTCTCCCTTATGCGACTCCTGCATTAGGAAGCAGCC
CAGTAGTAGGTTGAGGCCGTTGAGCACCGCCGCCGCAAGGAATGGTGCATGCAAGGAGATGGCGCCCAAC
AGTCCCCCGGCCACGGGGCCTGCCACCATACCCACGCCGAAACAAGCGCTCATGAGCCCGAAGTGGCGAG
CCCGATCTTCCCCATCGGTGATGTCGGCGATATAGGCGCCAGCAACCGCACCTGTGGCGCCGGTGATGCC
GGCCACGATGCGTCCGGCGTAGAGGATCGAGATCTCGATCCCGCGAAATTAATACGACTCACTATAGGGG
AATTGTGAGCGGATAACAATTCCCCACTAGTAATAATTTTGTTTAACTTTAAGAAGGAGATATACCATGG
CCCCTATACTAGGTTATTGGAAAATTAAGGGCCTTGTGCAACCCACTCGACTTCTTTTGGAATATCTTGA
AGAAAAATATGAAGAGCATTTGTATGAGCGCGATGAAGGTGATAAATGGCGAAACAAAAAGTTTGAATTG
GGTTTGGAGTTTCCCAATCTTCCTTATTATATTGATGGTGATGTTAAATTAACACAGTCTATGGCCATCA
TACGTTATATAGCTGACAAGCACAACATGTTGGGTGGTTGTCCAAAAGAGCGTGCAGAGATTTCAATGCT
TGAAGGAGCGGTTTTGGATATTAGATACGGTGTTTCGAGAATTGCATATAGTAAAGACTTTGAAACTCTC
AAAGTTGATTTTCTTAGCAAGCTACCTGAAATGCTGAAAATGTTCGAAGATCGTTTATGTCATAAAACAT
ATTTAAATGGTGATCATGTAACCCATCCTGACTTCATGTTGTATGACGCTCTTGATGTTGTTTTATACAT
GGACCCAATGTGCCTGGATGCGTTCCCAAAATTAGTTTGTTTTAAAAAACGTATTGAAGCTATCCCACAA
ATTGATAAGTACTTGAAATCCAGCAAGTATATAGCATGGCCTTTGCAGGGCTGGCAAGCCACGTTTGGTG
GTGGCGACCATCCGCCAAAATCGGATGGTACCGGCAGCGGCCTGGAAGTTCTGTTCCAGGGGCCCCATAT
GGAAGATGAAAACATTCTGCGCAATGCAGTTAATCTGCAGGTTCTGAAATTCCACTATCCGGAAATTGAA
AGCATTATCGATATTGCAAGCCATGTTGCCGTGTATCAGTTTGATGTTGGTAGCCAGGCGTGGCTGGCGA
CCAGCATTGAAGGCACCTTTTTTCTGGTTAAAGATCAGCGTGCACGTGTGGGTTATGTTATTCTGAATCG
TAATAGTCCGGAAAACCTGTACCTGTTTATTAACCATCCGAGCAATGTTCATCTGGTGGATCGTTATCTG
ATTCATCGTACCGAAAATCAGCATGTTGTTGGTCTGTGGATGTTTGATCCGAATGATATGAGCCGCATTT
TTAACATCGTTAAAGAAAGCCTGCTGCGCTAAGGATCCTAATAGTCTAGAGCTAGCCCTAGGAGATCCGG
CTGCTAACAAAGCCCGAAAGGAAGCTGAGTTGGCTGCTGCCACCGCTGAGCAATAACTAGCATAACCCCT
TGGGGCCTCTAAACGGGTCTTGAGGGGTTTTTTGCTGAAAGGAGGAACTATATCCGGATATCCCGCAAGA
GGCCCGGCAGTACCGGCATAACCAAGCCTATGCCTACAGCATCCAGGGTGACGGTGCCGAGGATGACGAT
GAGCGCATTGTTAGATTTCATACACGGTGCCTGACTGCGTTAGCAATTTAACTGTGATAAACTACCGCAT
TAAAGCTTATCGATGATAAGCTGTCAAACATGAGAA
